>Addgene plasmid #105400 | pJOG141 | addgene full sequence | sequence record 207049 | Addgene NGS Result
GAACAGGAGAGCGCACGAGGGAGCTTCCAGGGGGAAACGCCTGGTATCTTTATAGTCCTGTCGGGTTTCG
CCACCTCTGACTTGAGCGTCGATTTTTGTGATGCTCGTCAGGGGGGCGGAGCCTATGGAAAAACGCCAGC
AACGCGGCCTTTTTACGGTTCCTGGCCTTTTGCTGGCCTTTTGCTCACATGTTCTTTCCTGCGTTATCCC
CTGATTCTGTGGATAACCGTATTACCGCCTTTGAGTGAGCTGATACCGCTCGCCGCAGCCGAACGACCGA
GCGCAGCGAGTCAGTGAGCGAGGAAGCGGAAGAGCGCCCAATACGCAAACCGCCTCTCCCCGCGCGTTGG
CCGATTCATTAATCACTCTGTGGTCTCACCATGGCTAGCCCACCGAAGAAGAAGCGGAAGGTCAGCGCAA
TGTGAGACCACGAAGTGGCTCTTCAGTGGACGAAAGGGCCTCGTGATACGCCTATTTTTATAGGTTAATG
TCATGATAATAATGGTTTCTTAGACGTCAGGTGGCACTTTTCGGGGAAATGTGCGCGGAACCCCTATTTG
TTTATTTTTCTAAATACATTCAAATATGTATCCGCTCATGAGACAATAACCCTGATAAATGCTTCAATAA
TATTGAAAAAGGAAGAGTATGCGCTCACGCAACTGGTCCAGAACCTTGACCGAACGCAGCGGTGGTAACG
GCGCAGTGGCGGTTTTCATGGCTTGTTATGACTGTTTTTTTTTGGGGTACAGTCTATGCCTCGGGCATCC
AAGCAGCAAGCGCGTTACGCCGTGGGTCGATGTTTGATGTTATGGAGCAGCAACGATGTTACGCAGCAGG
GCAGTCGCCCTAAAACAAAGTTAAACATCATGAGGGAAGCGGTGATCGCCGAAGTATCGACTCAACTATC
AGAGGTAGTTGGCGTCATCGAGCGCCATCTCGAACCGACGTTGCTGGCCGTACATTTGTACGGCTCCGCA
GTGGATGGCGGCCTGAAGCCACACAGCGATATTGATTTGCTGGTTACGGTGACCGTAAGGCTTGATGAAA
CAACGCGGCGAGCTTTGATCAACGACCTTTTGGAAACTTCGGCTTCCCCTGGAGAGAGCGAGATTCTCCG
CGCTGTAGAAGTCACCATTGTTGTGCACGACGACATCATTCCGTGGCGTTATCCAGCTAAGCGCGAACTG
CAATTTGGAGAATGGCAGCGCAATGACATTCTTGCAGGTATCTTCGAGCCAGCCACGATCGACATTGATC
TGGCTATCTTGCTGACAAAAGCAAGAGAACATAGCGTTGCCTTGGTAGGTCCAGCGGCGGAGGAACTCTT
TGATCCGGTTCCTGAACAGGATCTATTTGAGGCGCTAAATGAAACCTTAACGCTATGGAACTCGCCGCCC
GACTGGGCTGGCGATGAGCGAAATGTAGTGCTTACGTTGTCCCGCATTTGGTACAGCGCAGTAACCGGCA
AAATCGCGCCGAAGGATGTCGCTGCCGACTGGGCAATGGAGCGCCTGCCGGCCCAGTATCAGCCCGTCAT
ACTTGAAGCTAGACAGGCTTATCTTGGACAAGAAGAAGATCGCTTGGCCTCGCGCGCAGATCAGTTGGAA
GAATTTGTCCATTACGTAAAAGGCGAGATCACCAAGGTAGTCGGCAAATAACTGTCAGACCAAGTTTACT
CATATATACTTTAGATTGATTTAAAACTTCATTTTTAATTTAAAAGGATCTAGGTGAAGATCCTTTTTGA
TAATCTCATGACCAAAATCCCTTAACGTGAGTTTTCGTTCCACTGAGCGTCAGACCCCGTAGAAAAGATC
AAAGGATCTTCTTGAGATCCTTTTTTTCTGCGCGTAATCTGCTGCTTGCAAACAAAAAAACCACCGCTAC
CAGCGGTGGTTTGTTTGCCGGATCAAGAGCTACCAACTCTTTTTCCGAAGGTAACTGGCTTCAGCAGAGC
GCAGATACCAAATACTGTTCTTCTAGTGTAGCCGTAGTTAGGCCACCACTTCAAGAACTCTGTAGCACCG
CCTACATACCTCGCTCTGCTAATCCTGTTACCAGTGGCTGCTGCCAGTGGCGATAAGTCGTGTCTTACCG
GGTTGGACTCAAGACGATAGTTACCGGATAAGGCGCAGCGGTCGGGCTGAACGGGGGGTTCGTGCACACA
GCCCAGCTTGGAGCGAACGACCTACACCGAACTGAGATACCTACAGCGTGAGCTATGAGAAAGCGCCACG
CTTCCCGAAGGGAGAAAGGCGGACAGGTATCCGGTAAGCGGCAGGGTCG
Features (pLannotate 1.2.2; 6 found; start..end, strand, type, name):
    314..363     +  CDS            lacI (fragment): lac repressor; lacI; The lac repressor binds to the lac operator to inhibit transcription in E. coli. This inhibition can be relieved by adding lactose or isopropyl-β-D-thiogalactopyranoside (IPTG).
    544..648     +  promoter       AmpR promoter: bla
    639..719     -  CDS            int (fragment): INT2_ECOLX - Protein inferred from homology: Swiss-Prot protein existence level 3. Putative integrase believed to be involved in the insertion of antibiotic resistance genes into plasmids and transposons. From Escherichia coli.
    807..863     +  CDS            GmR (fragment): gentamycin acetyltransferase; aacC1; confers resistance to gentamycin
    870..1658    +  CDS            aadA: S3AD_ECOLX - Experimental evidence at protein level: Swiss-Prot protein existence level 1. Mediates bacterial resistance to the antibiotics streptomycin and spectinomycin. From Escherichia coli.
   1832..131     +  rep_origin     ori (across the origin): high-copy-number ColE1/pMB1/pBR322/pUC origin of replication
