[The description below was written by a language model from this plasmid's Addgene catalogue record and pLannotate feature annotations shown in this document.]
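Description:
pJOG141 is a small (about 2.3 kb) Level 0 part plasmid for the plant Modular Cloning (MoClo) Golden Gate system, built in the pAGM1276 backbone and catalogued as a synthetic biology vector. It is maintained in E. coli at high copy from a ColE1/pUC-type origin of replication and selected with spectinomycin. Resistance is provided by the aadA aminoglycoside adenylyltransferase gene, which the annotation places downstream of an AmpR (bla) promoter. The short fragments annotated as integrase, gentamicin acetyltransferase and lacI are partial matches, most likely remnants of the cassettes from which the resistance marker and backbone were assembled. They are not functional genes.

The insert is the SV40 nuclear localization signal, a short basic peptide motif that directs fused proteins into the nucleus. It was cloned through BpiI sites that were destroyed in the process, and the record notes that internal BsaI and BpiI sites were removed ("domesticated"). This keeps the part compatible with the Type IIS enzymes used in hierarchical Golden Gate assembly. The NLS is too short for the automated annotation to detect, so it does not appear in the feature table. The plasmid carries no promoter or terminator for expressing the module itself, because it serves only as a donor of a standardized part.

In MoClo workflows, such a module is typically released with BsaI and ligated in a defined order with promoter, coding sequence and terminator modules to build transcription units encoding nuclear-targeted fusion proteins. The record does not state the fusion overhangs or the module's exact position in the assembly.
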