Addgene plasmid #105400: pJOG141
Purpose: Synthetic biology
Depositing lab: Johannes Stuttmann. Depositing organization: Martin-Luther-Universitaet Halle-Wittenberg. Publication: Peripheral infrastructure vectors and an extended set of plant parts for the Modular Cloning system. Gantner J, Ordon J, Ilse T, Kretschmer C, Gruetzner R, Lofke C, Dagdas Y, Burstenbinder K, Marillonnet S, Stuttmann J. PLoS One. 2018 May 30;13(5):e0197185. doi: 10.1371/journal.pone.0197185. eCollection 2018. PubMed 29847550.
Backbone
  Vector backbone: pAGM1276 (Engler et al., 2014)
  Vector type: Synthetic Biology
Growth in bacteria
  Bacterial resistance: Spectinomycin, 50 μg/mL
  Growth temperature: 37°C
  Growth strain: DH5alpha
  Copy number: High Copy
Gene/Insert
  Gene/Insert name: SV40 nuclear localization signal
  Mutation: BsaI/ BpiI restriction sites removed
  Cloning method: Restriction Enzyme; 5′ cloning site BpiI (destroyed during cloning); 3′ cloning site BpiI (destroyed during cloning)
  Sequencing primers: 5′ CTTTGAGTGAGCTGATACCG; 3′ GGGTTCCGCGCACATTTC
Terms and licenses: Academic/Nonprofit Terms; Industry Terms: Not Available to Industry
How to cite: pJOG141 was a gift from Johannes Stuttmann (Addgene plasmid # 105400 ; http://n2t.net/addgene:105400 ; RRID:Addgene_105400)
